>Addgene plasmid #45029 | Csy4H29AS50C | addgene partial sequence | sequence record 64180 | MBP_F
TCACAAGTTTGTACAAAAAGCAGGCTCCGCGGCCGCCGTACTCGAGGAAAACCTGTATTTTCAGGGCTCC
TTCACCATGGACCACTACCTCGACATTCGCTTGCGACCGGACCCGGAATTTCCCCCGGCGCAACTCATGA
GCGTGCTCTTCGGCAAGCTCGCCCAGGCCCTGGTGGCACAGGGCGGGGACAGGATCGGCGTGAGCTTCCC
CGACCTCGACGAATGCCGCTCCCGGCTGGGCGAGCGCCTGCGCATTCATGCCTCGGCGGACGACCTTCGT
GCCCTGCTCGCCCGGCCCTGGCTGGAAGGGTTGCGGGACCATCTGCAATTCGGAGAACCGGCAGTCGTGC
CTCACCCCACACCGTACCGTCAGGTCAGTCGGGTTCAGGCGAAAAGCAATCCGGAACGCCTGCGGCGGCG
GCTCATGCGCCGGCACGATCTGAGTGAGGAGGAGGCTCGGAAACGCATTCCCGATACGGTCGCGAGAGCC
TTGGACCTGCCCTTCGTCACGCTACGCAGCCAGAGCACCGGACAGCACTTCCGTCTCTTCATCCGCCACG
GGCCGTTGCAGGTGACGGCAGAGGAAGGAGGATTCACCTGTTACGGGTTGAGCAAAGGAGGTTTCGTTCC
CTGGTTCTGATAAAAGGGTGGGCGCGCCGACCCAGCTTTCTTGTACAAAGTGGTGATGTACCTCGAGCAC
CACCACCACCACCACTGAGATCCGGCTGCTAACAAAGCCCGAAAGGAAGCTGAGTTGGCTGCTGCCACCG
CTGAGCAATAACTAGCATAACCCCTTGGGCTCTCTAAACGGGTCTTGAGGGGTTTTTTGCTGAAAGGAGG
AACTATATCCGGATTGGCGAATGGG
[80 nt withheld, positions 866-945]
