>Addgene plasmid #45029 | Csy4H29AS50C | addgene partial sequence | sequence record 64181 | pBRrevBam 5'-GGTGATGTCGGCGATATAGG-3'
ATGCCGGCCACGATGCGTCCGGCGTAGAGGATCGAGATCCAGATCTCGATCCCGCGAAATTAATACGACT
CACTATAGGGGAATTGTGAGCGGATAACAATTCCCCTCTAGAAATAATTTTGTTTAACTTTAAGAAGGAG
ATATACCATGGGCAGCAGCCATCATCATCATCATCACGGTACCAAAACTGAAGAAGGTAAACTGGTAATC
TGGATTAACGGCGATAAAGGCTATAACGGTCTCGCTGAAGTCGGTAAGAAATTCGAGAAAGATACCGGAA
TTAAAGTCACCGTTGAGCATCCGGATAAACTGGAAGAGAAATTCCCACAGGTTGCGGCAACTGGCGATGG
CCCTGACATTATCTTCTGGGCACACGACCGCTTTGGTGGCTACGCTCAATCTGGCCTGTTGGCTGAAATC
ACCCCGGACAAAGCGTTCCAGGACAAGCTGTATCCGTTTACCTGGGATGCCGTACGTTACAACGGCAAGC
TGATTGCTTACCCGATCGCTGTTGAAGCGTTATCGCTGATTTATAACAAAGATCTGCTGCCGAACCCGCC
AAAAACCTGGGAAGAGATCCCGGCGCTGGATAAAGAACTGAAAGCGAAAGGTAAGAGCGCGCTGATGTTC
AACCTGCAAGAACCGTACTTCACCTGGCCGCTGATTGCTGCTGACGGGGGTTATGCGTTCAAGTATGAAA
ACGGCAAGTACGACATTAAAGACGTGGGCGTGGATAACGCTGGCGCGAAAGCGGGTCTGACCTTCCTGGT
TGACCTGATTAAAAACAAACACATGAATGCAGACACCGATTACTCCATCGCAGAAGCTGCCTTTAATAAA
GGCGAAACAGCGATGACCATCAACGGCCCGTGGGCATGGTCCAACATCGACACCAGCAAA
