[The description below was written by a language model from this plasmid's Addgene catalogue record.]
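Description:
Csy4H29AS50C is a bacterial expression plasmid built on the pHM-GWA backbone (about 8.2 kb without insert), a Gateway destination vector into which the coding sequence was introduced by Gateway recombination cloning. It is maintained in E. coli as a low-copy plasmid under ampicillin selection. The record does not include a feature table, so the origin of replication and other backbone elements are not stated.

The insert is a 564 bp open reading frame encoding Csy4 from Pseudomonas aeruginosa, a CRISPR-associated endoribonuclease that recognizes and cleaves a specific RNA hairpin in CRISPR transcripts. Expression is driven by a T7 promoter, so production requires a host supplying T7 RNA polymerase, and the use of a T7 terminator sequencing primer indicates a T7 terminator downstream. The backbone contributes an N-terminal His6-MBP fusion: the hexahistidine tag allows metal-affinity purification, while maltose-binding protein generally improves solubility and offers a second affinity handle.

This variant carries two substitutions. H29A abolishes catalytic activity, and S50C introduces a cysteine that enables coupling of the protein to biotin. The associated publication concerns RNA-protein analysis with a conditional CRISPR nuclease, which is consistent with using purified, biotinylated Csy4 as an immobilizable reagent for capturing RNAs tagged with its hairpin, along with their bound proteins. The record itself gives no details of that workflow beyond the stated purposes of the two mutations.
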