Addgene plasmid #45029: Csy4H29AS50C
Depositing lab: Jennifer Doudna. Depositing organization: University of California, Berkeley. Publication: RNA-protein analysis using a conditional CRISPR nuclease. Lee HY, Haurwitz RE, Apffel A, Zhou K, Smart B, Wenger CD, Laderman S, Bruhn L, Doudna JA. Proc Natl Acad Sci U S A. 2013 Apr 2;110(14):5416-21. doi: 10.1073/pnas.1302807110. Epub 2013 Mar 14. PubMed 23493562.
Backbone
  Vector backbone: pHM-GWA
  Backbone size w/o insert (bp): 8236
  Vector type: Bacterial Expression
Growth in bacteria
  Bacterial resistance: Ampicillin, 100 μg/mL
  Growth temperature: 37°C
  Growth strain: Top10
  Copy number: Low Copy
Gene/Insert
  Gene/Insert name: Csy4H29AS50C
  Species: Pseudomonas aeruginosa
  Insert size (bp): 564
  Mutation: H29A mutation to abolish catalytic activity and Ser50Cys mutation to enable coupling to biotin
  GenBank ID: 115585590 ABJ11605
  Promoter: T7
  Tag / fusion protein: His6-MBP (N terminal on backbone)
  Cloning method: Gateway Cloning
  Sequencing primers: 5′ MBF Forward; 3′ T7 terminator
Terms and licenses: Academic/Nonprofit Terms; Industry Terms: Not Available to Industry
How to cite: Csy4H29AS50C was a gift from Jennifer Doudna (Addgene plasmid # 45029 ; http://n2t.net/addgene:45029 ; RRID:Addgene_45029)
